>Addgene plasmid #69743 | pCB94 | addgene partial sequence | sequence record 128859 | EGFP-C 5'-CATGGTCCTGCTGGAGTTCGTG-3'
GTCCGGAGGGGATCGGTGGAGCTCCACCGGTGGCGGCCGCTCTAGAGAGAATCTTTATTTTCAGGGCGCC
GCCAAATTCAAAGAAACCGCTGCTGCTAAATTCGAACGCCAGCACATGGACAGCGGAGGTGGAGGTACTA
GTCTCGAGATGGAGACGAAGCTGCCCCCTGCAAGCACCCCCACTAGCCCCTCCTCCCCCGGGCTGTCGCC
TGTGCCCCCACCCGACAAGGTGGACGGCTTCTCCCGCCGTTCCCTCCGCAGAGCCCGGCCCCGCCGCTCC
CACAGCTCCTCTCAGTTCCGCTATCAGAGCAACCAGCAAGAGCTCACACCGCTGCCCCTGCTCAAAGATG
TGCCGGCTTCCGAGCTGCACGAGCTGCTGAGCCGGAAGCTGGCCCAGTGTGGGGTGATGTTTAACTTCTT
GGACTGTGTGGCCGACCTCAAGGGGAAGGAGGTGAAGCGGGCAGCCCTCAACGAGCTGGTGGAGTGTGTG
GGGAGCACCCGGGGTGTCCTCATCGAGCCCGTCTACCCAGACATCATCCGCATGATCTCAGTGAATATCT
TCCGGACTCTGCCGCCCAGTGAGAACCCTGAATTTGACCCTGAAGAGGATGAGCCCAATCTTGAGCCTTC
GTGGCCACACCTGCAGCTGGTATATGAGTTTTTCCTGCGTTTCTTGGAGAGCCCAGACTTCCAGCCCTCC
GTGGCCAAGAGATATGTGGATCAAAAGTTTGTCCTGATGCTCCTGGAGCTATTTGATAGTGAGGATCCCC
GGGAGCGTGAGTACCTCAAGACCATCCTGCACCGGGTCTATGGCAAGTTCCTGGGTCTCCGGGCCTACAT
CCGCAAACAGTGCAACCACATCTTCCTCCGG
