>Addgene plasmid #69743 | pCB94 | addgene partial sequence | sequence record 128861 | pBABE3 5'-ACCCTAACTGACACACATTCC-3'
TGCATTCATTTTATGTTTCAGGTTCAGGGGGAGGTGTGGGAGGTTTTTTAAAGCAAGTAAAACCTCTACA
AATGTGGTATGGCTGATTATGATCAGTTATCTAGATCCGGTGGATCCCGGGCCCGCGGCTAGCTCTGACC
CCCACTGGCGGCCACCTGGGGTGTAAGCCGCTGGAGGGGGGCCTCCTTGGCCCCCTGGGTCCCCTGTAGC
CGGCGTAGCCGCAGCTCCTCCAGACCTTGCCATAACTCCTGACGCTCCTGGGCCTTCTGCTGCTCCTGCT
GCTTTTCCAGCTTGTAGGAGGCTGTGAGCTCATCAAACAGCTTCCCATTCATCTCCATGAAGGTCTTGAG
CACATTGTAGATCAGTGATACGATGGTTTGGTTCCAGTGCTCCTTGGAGACTTGGTAGAGGGTCCCAAAC
ACAGCAGGCAGCACAGTGTGGCAGTTGTCCTCAATGAGGCTTAGGATATACTCATTGTTCCAGAAATACA
GAGCCCGCTCTGCAACCTGGAAATGGGGGCTGGAAACACAGCGAGCCACCTGCTTAAAAAGGGGCTCCTG
GATCTTCACAAACTGGGAGGGCTCGATGACATCAAGAATCTCTTCCATCTCCCCCAGAAACATCACCTCC
TTCTGGGTGCAGGTTTTTGGCCAGTATTTGAGCAGCCCCCGGATCACGTGCTCTGTCAGAGTGGCATCCT
TCTCCAGGAACTGCACCACACAGTATGCCAGCTGGGCATGGAAGACAGACAGCGACTTGACAGAGTGCAG
GGGGATCAGGACGCGAACCAGGAACTGCTTGTGCTCCGTCTTCAGGGGCAGCGCAAAGCCATTGATGATG
CTTCCTAGGATCTCCAGCAGCTCAGCCACACCATTGAAGTGCTCGAATTCATAGATGAACCGGA
