>Addgene plasmid #69743 | pCB94 | depositor partial sequence | sequence record 131769 | pCB94 sequence 1494 bps
ATGGAGACGAAGCTGCCCCCTGCAAGCACCCCCACTAGCCCCTCCTCCCCCGGGCTGTCGCCTGTGCCCC
CACCCGACAAGGTGGACGGCTTCTCCCGCCGTTCCCTCCGCAGAGCCCGGCCCCGCCGCTCCCACAGCTC
CTCTCAGTTCCGCTATCAGAGCAACCAGCAAGAGCTCACACCGCTGCCCCTGCTCAAAGATGTGCCGGCT
TCCGAGCTGCACGAGCTGCTGAGCCGGAAGCTGGCCCAGTGTGGGGTGATGTTTAACTTCTTGGACTGTG
TGGCCGACCTCAAGGGGAAGGAGGTGAAGCGGGCAGCCCTCAACGAGCTGGTGGAGTGTGTGGGGAGCAC
CCGGGGTGTCCTCATCGAGCCCGTCTACCCAGACATCATCCGCATGATCTCAGTGAATATCTTCCGGACT
CTGCCGCCCAGTGAGAACCCTGAATTTGACCCTGAAGAGGATGAGCCCAATCTTGAGCCTTCGTGGCCAC
ACCTGCAGCTGGTATATGAGTTTTTCCTGCGTTTCTTGGAGAGCCCAGACTTCCAGCCCTCCGTGGCCAA
GAGATATGTGGATCAAAAGTTTGTCCTGATGCTCCTGGAGCTATTTGATAGTGAGGATCCCCGGGAGCGT
GAGTACCTCAAGACCATCCTGCACCGGGTCTATGGCAAGTTCCTGGGTCTCCGGGCCTACATCCGCAAAC
AGTGCAACCACATCTTCCTCCGGTTCATCTATGAATTCGAGCACTTCAATGGTGTGGCTGAGCTGCTGGA
GATCCTAGGAAGCATCATCAATGGCTTTGCGCTGCCCCTGAAGACGGAGCACAAGCAGTTCCTGGTTCGC
GTCCTGATCCCCCTGCACTCTGTCAAGTCGCTGTCTGTCTTCCATGCCCAGCTGGCATACTGTGTGGTGC
AGTTCCTGGAGAAGGATGCCACTCTGACAGAGCACGTGATCCGGGGGCTGCTCAAATACTGGCCAAAAAC
CTGCACCCAGAAGGAGGTGATGTTTCTGGGGGAGATGGAAGAGATTCTTGATGTCATCGAGCCCTCCCAG
TTTGTGAAGATCCAGGAGCCCCTTTTTAAGCAGGTGGCTCGCTGTGTTTCCAGCCCCCATTTCCAGGTTG
CAGAGCGGGCTCTGTATTTCTGGAACAATGAGTATATCCTAAGCCTCATTGAGGACAACTGCCACACTGT
GCTGCCTGCTGTGTTTGGGACCCTCTACCAAGTCTCCAAGGAGCACTGGAACCAAACCATCGTATCACTG
ATCTACAATGTGCTCAAGACCTTCATGGAGATGAATGGGAAGCTGTTTGATGAGCTCACAGCCTCCTACA
AGCTGGAAAAGCAGCAGGAGCAGCAGAAGGCCCAGGAGCGTCAGGAGTTATGGCAAGGTCTGGAGGAGCT
GCGGCTACGCCGGCTACAGGGGACCCAGGGGGCCAAGGAGGCCCCCCTCCAGCGGCTTACACCCCAGGTG
GCCGCCAGTGGGGGTCAGAGCTAG
