[The description below was written by a language model from this plasmid's Addgene catalogue record.]
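Description:
pCB94 is a retroviral mammalian expression plasmid built on the pIC242 backbone, designed to deliver and stably express a tagged human "PP2A beta" protein in mammalian cells. It is maintained in bacteria as a high-copy plasmid under ampicillin selection, and the use of a recombination-deficient "stable" E. coli strain is consistent with the repeated LTR sequences typical of retroviral vectors. Transduced mammalian cells are selected with blasticidin. The use of a pBABE 3′ sequencing primer suggests a pBABE-style Moloney-type retroviral architecture, but no feature table accompanies the record, so the promoter driving the insert, the packaging signal and the arrangement of the blasticidin cassette are not explicitly stated.

The payload is a 1494 bp human insert cloned between XhoI and SacII sites, both of which are preserved, downstream of an N-terminal eGFP-TEV-S tag. This composite tag combines eGFP for live or fixed-cell localisation, a TEV protease cleavage site, and an S-peptide. It thus forms a localisation-and-affinity-purification module: the fusion can be captured via GFP, released by TEV cleavage, and re-purified via the S-tag for tandem isolation of interacting proteins. The insert name is ambiguous. It is labelled PP2A beta, yet the linked gene entry is PTPA (also known as PPP2R4 or PR53), the protein phosphatase 2A activator, rather than a catalytic or scaffold subunit, so users should confirm the identity from the sequence. The construct is suited to generating stable cell lines for imaging and for biochemical analysis of PP2A-related complexes.
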