Addgene plasmid #69743: pCB94
Purpose: Retroviral expression of PP2A beta
Depositing lab: Iain Cheeseman. Depositing organization: Whitehead Institute for Biomedical Research.
Backbone
  Vector backbone: pIC242
  Backbone manufacturer: Arshad Desai (Addgene plasmid# 44432)
  Vector type: Mammalian Expression, Retroviral
  Selectable markers: Blasticidin
Growth in bacteria
  Bacterial resistance: Ampicillin, 100 μg/mL
  Growth temperature: 37°C
  Growth strain: NEB Stable
  Copy number: High Copy
Gene/Insert
  Gene/Insert name: PP2A beta
  Species: H. sapiens (human)
  Insert size (bp): 1494
  Entrez Gene: PTPA (a.k.a. PARK25, PP2A, PPP2R4, PR53)
  Tag / fusion protein: eGFP-TEV-S (N terminal on insert)
  Cloning method: Restriction Enzyme; 5′ cloning site XhoI (not destroyed); 3′ cloning site SacII (not destroyed)
  Sequencing primers: 5′ EGFP-C; 3′ pBABE 3'
Terms and licenses: Academic/Nonprofit Terms; Industry Terms: Not Available to Industry
How to cite: pCB94 was a gift from Iain Cheeseman (Addgene plasmid # 69743 ; http://n2t.net/addgene:69743 ; RRID:Addgene_69743)
